Addgene plasmid #152420: pGBW-m4134013
Purpose: Mammalian expression plasmid for SARS-CoV-2 ORF8 protein
Depositing lab: Ginkgo Bioworks & Benjie Chen. Depositing organization: Ginkgo Bioworks.
Backbone
  Vector backbone: pTwist_CMV_Puro_6
  Backbone size w/o insert (bp): 6080
  Vector type: Mammalian Expression
  Selectable markers: Puromycin
Growth in bacteria
  Bacterial resistance: Ampicillin, 100 μg/mL
  Growth temperature: 37°C
  Growth strain: DH5alpha
  Copy number: High Copy
Gene/Insert
  Gene/Insert name: SARS-CoV-2 ORF8 protein
  Species: Severe acute respiratory syndrome coronavirus 2
  Insert size (bp): 359
  Mutation: wt
  Entrez Gene: ORF8 (a.k.a. GU280_gp09)
  Promoter: CMV
  Tag / fusion protein: Cleavable TEV;TRX (C terminal on backbone)
  Cloning method: Unknown
Resource information
  A portion of this plasmid was derived from a plasmid made by: GinkgoBioworks
Depositor comments: NCBI reference sequence: YP_009724396.1
How to cite: pGBW-m4134013 was a gift from Ginkgo Bioworks & Benjie Chen (Addgene plasmid # 152420 ; http://n2t.net/addgene:152420 ; RRID:Addgene_152420)
