[The description below was written by a language model from this plasmid's Addgene catalogue record and pLannotate feature annotations shown in this document.]
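Description:
pGBW-m4134013 is a mammalian expression plasmid built on the pTwist_CMV_Puro_6 backbone to produce the wild-type ORF8 accessory protein of SARS-CoV-2. It is maintained in E. coli as a high-copy plasmid through a ColE1/pUC-type origin and selected with ampicillin via a full-length β-lactamase gene. For selection in mammalian cells it carries a separate cassette in which the human ubiquitin C promoter drives puromycin N-acetyltransferase, followed by a synthetic polyadenylation signal.

The ORF8 coding sequence lies immediately downstream of the CMV immediate-early enhancer and promoter elements; because the sequence record is circular, these are annotated at the end of the map and read across the origin into the insert. ORF8 is fused at its C terminus to E. coli thioredoxin (TrxA), and the catalogue entry describes this tag as removable through a TEV protease site. That site is not separately annotated, but would fit the short gap between the two coding regions. The feature table also shows a 6xHis affinity tag after thioredoxin, which the catalogue tag field does not mention. An SV40 polyadenylation signal is annotated after the fusion, although on the opposite strand. Both the expression unit and the bacterial marker are flanked by T7 and rrnG transcription terminators, and short β-globin insulator elements bracket the region, an arrangement that would limit read-through and interference between cassettes.

The record gives the purpose simply as mammalian expression of ORF8. The thioredoxin and His tags would suit detection or affinity purification of the protein, and puromycin would allow enrichment of transfected or stably expressing cells. ORF8 is annotated as a modulator of host immune responses.
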