Features (pLannotate 1.2.2; 21 found; start..end, strand, type, name):
      5..367     +  CDS            NS8_SARS2: Experimental evidence at protein level: Swiss-Prot protein existence level 1. Plays a role in modulating host immune response (PubMed:31986261). Binds to IL17RA receptor, leading to IL17 pathway activation and an increased secretion of pro-inflammatory factors. Contributes to cytokine storm during COVID-19 infection. From Severe acute respiratory syndrome coronavirus 2 (2019-nCoV) (SARS-CoV-2).
    389..715     +  CDS            trxA: THIO_ECO57 - Experimental evidence at protein level: Swiss-Prot protein existence level 1. Participates in various redox reactions through the reversible oxidation of its active center dithiol to a disulfide and catalyzes dithiol-disulfide exchange reactions. From Escherichia coli O157:H7.
    737..754     +  CDS            6xHis: 6xHis affinity tag
    831..952     -  polyA_signal   SV40 poly(A) signal: SV40 polyadenylation signal
    975..1044    -  CDS            large T antigen (fragment): large T antigen from SV40 (simian virus 40)
   1067..1113    +  terminator     T7 terminator: transcription terminator for bacteriophage T7 RNA polymerase
   1143..1279    +  terminator     rrnG terminator: transcription terminator from the E. coli ribosomal RNA rrnG operon (Albrechtsen et al., 1991)
   1324..1395    +  misc_feature   3' β-globin insulator: insulator downstream of the human β-globin locus (Farrell et al., 2002)
   1621..2209    -  rep_origin     ori: high-copy-number ColE1/pMB1/pBR322/pUC origin of replication
   2381..2445    -  CDS            bla(M) (fragment): β-lactamase lacking the signal sequence; bla(M); allows cytosolic expression of β-lactamase
   2709..3918    +  promoter       UbC promoter: human ubiquitin C promoter
   3922..4519    +  CDS            PuroR (fragment): puromycin N-acetyltransferase; pac from Streptomyces; confers resistance to puromycin
   4548..4596    +  polyA_signal   poly(A) signal: synthetic polyadenylation signal
   4862..5722    +  CDS            AmpR: β-lactamase; bla; confers resistance to ampicillin, carbenicillin, and related antibiotics
   5735..5871    +  terminator     rrnG terminator: transcription terminator from the E. coli ribosomal RNA rrnG operon (Albrechtsen et al., 1991)
   6016..6087    +  misc_feature   5' β-globin insulator: insulator upstream of the human β-globin locus (Farrell et al., 2002)
   6092..6138    -  terminator     T7 terminator: transcription terminator for bacteriophage T7 RNA polymerase
   6156..6204    -  polyA_signal   poly(A) signal: synthetic polyadenylation signal
   6285..6588    +  enhancer       CMV enhancer: human cytomegalovirus immediate early enhancer
   6661..6678    -  promoter       CMV promoter (fragment): human cytomegalovirus (CMV) immediate early promoter
   6741..6792    +  promoter       CMVd2 promoter: truncated human cytomegalovirus (CMV) immediate early promoter that yields moderately reduced expression relative to the full-length promoter
>Addgene plasmid #152420 | pGBW-m4134013 | depositor full sequence | sequence record 295432 | Full Sequence
CACCATGAAATTTCTTGTTTTCTTAGGAATCATCACAACTGTAGCTGCATTTCACCAAGAATGTAGTTTA
CAGTCATGTACTCAACATCAACCATATGTAGTTGATGACCCGTGTCCTATTCACTTCTATTCTAAATGGT
ATATTAGAGTAGGAGCTAGAAAATCAGCACCTTTAATTGAATTGTGCGTGGATGAGGCTGGTTCTAAATC
ACCCATTCAGTACATCGATATCGGTAATTATACAGTTTCCTGTTTACCTTTTACAATTAATTGCCAGGAA
CCTAAATTGGGTAGTCTTGTAGTGCGTTGTTCGTTCTATGAAGACTTTTTAGAGTATCATGACGTTCGTG
TTGTTTTAGATTTCATCGAAAACCTTTACTTTCAGTCGATGAGTGACAAAATCATTCATCTAACCGATGA
CTCCTTTGATACAGACGTGTTGAAGGCCGATGGTGCGATACTGGTAGATTTCTGGGCTGAATGGTGTGGC
CCGTGCAAGATGATCGCACCCATTCTGGACGAGATCGCCGACGAGTATCAAGGAAAATTAACTGTCGCTA
AGCTTAATATAGATCAGAACCCAGGGACGGCACCTAAATACGGCATCAGGGGAATACCTACCCTCCTGCT
CTTTAAGAATGGGGAAGTTGCCGCGACAAAAGTGGGAGCCCTGTCTAAGGGCCAGCTAAAAGAGTTCTTG
GACGCTAACCTGGCAGGTTCAGGCTCGGGGCACATGCACCATCACCATCACCATAGCAGCGGGCTCGTGC
CACGCGGCTAAGCTAGCTTGACTGACTGAGATACAGCGTACCTTCAGCTCACAGACATGATAAGATACAT
TGATGAGTTTGGACAAACCACAACTAGAATGCAGTGAAAAAAATGCTTTATTTGTGAAATTTGTGATGCT
ATTGCTTTATTTGTAACCATTATAAGCTGCAATAAACAAGTTAACAACAACAATTGCATTCATTTTATGT
TTCAGGTTCAGGGGGAGGTGTGGGAGGTTTTTTAAAGCAAGTAAAACCTCTACAAATGTGGTATTGGCCC
ATCTCTATCGGTATCGTAGCATAACCCCTTGGGGCCTCTAAACGGGTCTTGAGGGGTTTTTTGTGCCCCT
CGGGCCGGATTGCTATCTACCGGCATTGGCGCAGAAAAAAATGCCTGATGCGACGCTGCGCGTCTTATAC
TCCCACATATGCCAGATTCAGCAACGGATACGGCTTCCCCAACTTGCCCACTTCCATACGTGTCCTCCTT
ACCAGAAATTTATCCTTAAGGTCGTCAGCTATCCTGCAGGCGATCTCTCGATTTCGATCAAGACATTCCT
TTAATGGTCTTTTCTGGACACCACTAGGGGTCAGAAGTAGTTCATCAAACTTTCTTCCCTCCCTAATCTC
ATTGGTTACCTTGGGCTATCGAAACTTAATTAACCAGTCAAGTCAGCTACTTGGCGAGATCGACTTGTCT
GGGTTTCGACTACGCTCAGAATTGCGTCAGTCAAGTTCGATCTGGTCCTTGCTATTGCACCCGTTCTCCG
ATTACGAGTTTCATTTAAATCATGTGAGCAAAAGGCCAGCAAAAGGCCAGGAACCGTAAAAAGGCCGCGT
TGCTGGCGTTTTTCCATAGGCTCCGCCCCCCTGACGAGCATCACAAAAATCGACGCTCAAGTCAGAGGTG
GCGAAACCCGACAGGACTATAAAGATACCAGGCGTTTCCCCCTGGAAGCTCCCTCGTGCGCTCTCCTGTT
CCGACCCTGCCGCTTACCGGATACCTGTCCGCCTTTCTCCCTTCGGGAAGCGTGGCGCTTTCTCATAGCT
CACGCTGTAGGTATCTCAGTTCGGTGTAGGTCGTTCGCTCCAAGCTGGGCTGTGTGCACGAACCCCCCGT
TCAGCCCGACCGCTGCGCCTTATCCGGTAACTATCGTCTTGAGTCCAACCCGGTAAGACACGACTTATCG
CCACTGGCAGCAGCCACTGGTAACAGGATTAGCAGAGCGAGGTATGTAGGCGGTGCTACAGAGTTCTTGA
AGTGGTGGCCTAACTACGGCTACACTAGAAGAACAGTATTTGGTATCTGCGCTCTGCTGAAGCCAGTTAC
CTTCGGAAAAAGAGTTGGTAGCTCTTGATCCGGCAAACAAACCACCGCTGGTAGCGGTGGTTTTTTTGTT
TGCAAGCAGCAGATTACGCGCAGAAAAAAAGGATCTCAAGAAGATCCTTTGATCTTTTCTACGGGGTCTG
ACGCTCAGTGGAACGAAAACTCACGTTAAGGGATTTTGGTCATGAGATTATCAAAAAGGATCTTCACCTA
GATCCTTTTAAATTAAAAATGAAGTTTTAAATCAATCTAAAGTATATATGAGTAAACTTGGTCTGACAGT
TACCAATGCTTAATCAGTGAGGCACCTATCTCAGCGATCTGTCTATTTCGTTCATCCATAGTTGCATTTA
AATTTCCGAACTCTCCAAGGCCCTCGTCGGAAAATCTTCAAACCTTTCGTCCGATCCATCTTGCAGGCTA
CCTCTCGAACGAACTATCGCAAGTCTCTTGGCCGGCCTTGCGCCTTGGCTATTGCTTGGCAGCGCCTATC
GCCAGGTATTACTCCAATCCCGAATATCCGAGATCGGGATCACCCGAGAGAAGTTCAACCTACATCCTCA
ATCCCGATCTATCCGAGATCCGAGGAATATCGAAATCGGGGCGCGCCTGGCCTCCGCGCCGGGTTTTGGC
GCCTCCCGCGGGCGCCCCCCTCGTCACGGCGAGCGCTGCCACGTCAGACGAAGGGCGCAGGAGCGTCCTG
ATCCTTCCGCCCGGACGCTCAGGACAGCGGCCCGCTGCTCATAAGACTCGGCCTTAGAACCCCAGTATCA
GCAGAAGGACATTTTAGGACGGGACTTGGGTGACTCTAGGGCACTGGTTTTCTTTCCAGAGAGCGGAACA
GGCGAGGAAAAGTAGTCCCTTCTCGGCGATTCTGCGGAGGGATCTCCGTGGGGCGGTGAACGCCGATGAT
TATATAAGGACGCGCCGGGTGTGGCACAGCTAGTTCCGTCGCAGCCGGGATTTGGGTCGCGGTTCTTGTT
TGTGGATCGCTGTGATCGTCACTTGGTGAGTAGCGGGCTGCTGGGCTGGCCGGGGCTTTCGTGGCCGCCG
GGCCGCTCGGTGGGACGGAAGCGTGTGGAGAGACCGCCAAGGGCTGTAGTCTGGGTCCGCGAGCAAGGTT
GCCCTGAACTGGGGGTTGGGGGGAGCGCAGCAAAATGGCGGCTGTTCCCGAGTCTTGAATGGAAGACGCT
TGTGAGGCGGGCTGTGAGGTCGTTGAAACAAGGTGGGGGGCATGGTGGGCGGCAAGAACCCAAGGTCTTG
AGCCCTTCGCTAATGCGGGAAAGCTCTTATTCGGGTGAGATGGGCTGGGCACCATCTGGGGACCCTGACG
TGAAGTTTGTCACTGACTGGAGAACTCGGTTTGTCGTCTGTTGCGGGGGCGGCAGTTATGGCGGTGCCGT
TGGGCAGTGCACCCGTACCTTTGGGAGCGCGCGCCCTCGTCGTGTCGTGACGTCACCCGTTCTGTTGGCT
TATAATGCAGGGTGGGGCCACCTGCCGGTAGGTGTGCGGTAGGCTTTTCTCCGTCGCAGGACGCAGGGTT
CGGGCCTAGGGTAGGCTCTCCTGAATCGACAGGCGCCGGACCTCTGGTGAGGGGAGGGATAAGTGAGGCG
TCAGTTTCTTTGGTCGGTTTTATGTACCTATCTTCTTAAGTAGCTGAAGCTCCGGTTTTGAACTATGCGC
TCGGGGTTGGCGAGTGTGTTTTGTGAAGTTTTTTAGGCACCTTTTGAAATGTAATCATTTGGGTCAATAT
GTAATTTTCAGTGTTAGACTTGTAAATTGTCCGCTAAATTCTGGCCGTTTTTGGCTTTTTTGTTAGACAA
CATGACCGAGTACAAGCCCACGGTGCGCCTCGCCACCCGCGACGACGTCCCCAGGGCCGTACGCACCCTC
GCCGCCGCGTTCGCCGACTACCCCGCCACGCGCCACACCGTCGATCCGGACCGCCACATCGAGCGGGTCA
CCGAGCTGCAAGAACTCTTCCTCACGCGCGTCGGGCTCGACATCGGCAAGGTGTGGGTCGCGGACGACGG
CGCCGCGGTGGCGGTCTGGACCACGCCGGAGAGCGTCGAAGCGGGGGCGGTGTTCGCCGAGATCGGCCCG
CGCATGGCCGAGTTGAGCGGTTCCCGGCTGGCCGCGCAGCAACAGATGGAGGGCCTCCTGGCGCCGCACC
GGCCCAAGGAGCCCGCGTGGTTCCTGGCCACCGTCGGCGTCTCGCCCGACCACCAGGGCAAGGGTCTGGG
CAGCGCCGTCGTGCTCCCCGGAGTGGAGGCCGCCGAGCGCGCCGGGGTGCCCGCCTTCCTGGAGACCTCC
GCGCCCCGCAACCTCCCCTTCTACGAGCGGCTCGGCTTCACCGTCACCGCCGACGTCGAGGTGCCCGAAG
GACCGCGCACCTGGTGCATGACCCGCAAGCCCGGTGCCTAGGCTAGTATGTAAGCCTAGTCTTAGATAAT
AAAATCGCTATCCATCGAAGATGGATGTGTGTTGGTTTTTTGTGTGTGTAACGCTAGGCGCGCCTGGTGT
ACCGAGAACGATCCTCTCAGTGCGAGTCTCGACGATCCATATCGTTGCTTGGCAGTCAGCCAGTCGGAAT
CCAGCTTGGGACCCAGGAAGTCCAATCGTCAGATATTGTACTCAAGCCTGGTCACGGCAGCGTACCGATC
TGTTTAAACCTAGATATTGATAGTCTGATCGGTCAACGTATAATCGAGTCCTAGCTTTTGCAAACATCTA
TCAAGAGACAGGATCAGCAGGAGGCTTTCGCATGAGTATTCAACATTTCCGTGTCGCCCTTATTCCCTTT
TTTGCGGCATTTTGCCTTCCTGTTTTTGCTCACCCAGAAACGCTGGTGAAAGTAAAAGATGCTGAAGATC
AGTTGGGTGCGCGAGTGGGTTACATCGAACTGGATCTCAACAGCGGTAAGATCCTTGAGAGTTTTCGCCC
CGAAGAACGCTTTCCAATGATGAGCACTTTTAAAGTTCTGCTATGTGGCGCGGTATTATCCCGTATTGAC
GCCGGGCAAGAGCAACTCGGTCGCCGCATACACTATTCTCAGAATGACTTGGTTGAGTATTCACCAGTCA
CAGAAAAGCATCTTACGGATGGCATGACAGTAAGAGAATTATGCAGTGCTGCCATAACCATGAGTGATAA
CACTGCGGCCAACTTACTTCTGACAACGATTGGAGGACCGAAGGAGCTAACCGCTTTTTTGCACAACATG
GGGGATCATGTAACTCGCCTTGATCGTTGGGAACCGGAGCTGAATGAAGCCATACCAAACGACGAGCGTG
ACACCACGATGCCTGTAGCAATGGCAACAACCTTGCGTAAACTATTAACTGGCGAACTACTTACTCTAGC
TTCCCGGCAACAGTTGATAGACTGGATGGAGGCGGATAAAGTTGCAGGACCACTTCTGCGCTCGGCCCTT
CCGGCTGGCTGGTTTATTGCTGATAAATCTGGAGCCGGTGAGCGTGGGTCTCGCGGTATCATTGCAGCAC
TGGGGCCAGATGGTAAGCCCTCCCGTATCGTAGTTATCTACACGACGGGGAGTCAGGCAACTATGGATGA
ACGAAATAGACAGATCGCTGAGATAGGTGCCTCACTGATTAAGCATTGGTAACCGATTCTAGGTGCATTG
GCGCAGAAAAAAATGCCTGATGCGACGCTGCGCGTCTTATACTCCCACATATGCCAGATTCAGCAACGGA
TACGGCTTCCCCAACTTGCCCACTTCCATACGTGTCCTCCTTACCAGAAATTTATCCTTAAGATCGTTTA
AACTCGACTCTGGCTCTATCGAATCTCCGTCGTTTCGAGCTTACGCGAACAGCCGTGGCGCTCATTTGCT
CGTCGGGCATCGAATCTCGTCAGCTATCGTCAGCTTACCTTTTTGGCAGCGATCGCGGCTCCCGACATCT
TGGACCATTAGCTCCACAGGTATCTTCTTCCCTCTAGTGGTCATAACAGCAGCTTCAGCTACCTCTCAAT
TCAAAAAACCCCTCAAGACCCGTTTAGAGGCCCCAAGGGGTTATGCTATCAATCGTTGCGTTACACACAC
AAAAAACCAACACACATCCATCTTCGATGGATAGCGATTTTATTATCTAACTGCTGATCGAGTGTAGCCA
GATCTAGTAATCAATTACGGGGTCATTAGTTCATAGCCCATATATGGAGTTCCGCGTTACATAACTTACG
GTAAATGGCCCGCCTGGCTGACCGCCCAACGACCCCCGCCCATTGACGTCAATAATGACGTATGTTCCCA
TAGTAACGCCAATAGGGACTTTCCATTGACGTCAATGGGTGGAGTATTTACGGTAAACTGCCCACTTGGC
AGTACATCAAGTGTATCATATGCCAAGTACGCCCCCTATTGACGTCAATGACGGTAAATGGCCCGCCTGG
CATTATGCCCAGTACATGACCTTATGGGACTTTCCTACTTGGCAGTACATCTACGTATTAGTCATCGCTA
TTACCATGCTGATGCGGTTTTGGCAGTACATCAATGGGCGTGGATAGCGGTTTGACTCACGGGGATTTCC
AAGTCTCCACCCCATTGACGTCAATGGGAGTTTGTTTTGGCACCAAAATCAACGGGACTTTCCAAAATGT
CGTAACAACTCCGCCCCATTGACGCAAATGGGCGGTAGGCGTGTACGGTGGGAGGTCTATATAAGCAGAG
CTGGTTTAGTGAACCGTCAGATCAGATCTTTGTCGATCCTACCATCCACTCGACACACCCGCCAGCGGCC
GC
